Addgene plasmid #11375: MDH1-PGK-GFP_2.0
Purpose: (Empty Backbone) Retroviral construct for miRNA expression
Depositing lab: Chang-Zheng Chen. Depositing organization: Stanford University. Publication: MicroRNAs modulate hematopoietic lineage differentiation. Chen CZ, Li L, Lodish HF, Bartel DP. Science. 2004 Jan 2. 303(5654):83-6. 10.1126/science.1091903 PubMed 14657504.
Backbone
  Vector backbone: MDH1-PGK-GFP 2.0
  Backbone size (bp): 6963
  Vector type: Mammalian Expression, Retroviral, RNAi
Growth in bacteria
  Bacterial resistance: Ampicillin, 100 μg/mL
  Growth temperature: 37°C
  Growth strain: DH5alpha
  Copy number: High Copy
Gene/Insert
  Gene/Insert name: None
  Cloning method: Restriction Enzyme
  Sequencing primers: 5′ EGFP-C; 3′ ggatcccaatatttgcatgtcgc
Terms and licenses: Academic/Nonprofit Terms; Industry Terms: Not Available to Industry
How to cite: MDH1-PGK-GFP_2.0 was a gift from Chang-Zheng Chen (Addgene plasmid # 11375 ; http://n2t.net/addgene:11375 ; RRID:Addgene_11375)
