[The description below was written by a language model from this plasmid's Addgene catalogue record and the feature table of its GenBank file.]
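Description:
MDH1-PGK-GFP_2.0 is an empty 6,963 bp gammaretroviral backbone designed for expressing microRNAs (or other small RNAs) in mammalian cells after retroviral transduction. It is catalogued as a mammalian expression, retroviral and RNAi vector. In bacteria it is maintained as a high-copy plasmid through a ColE1/pUC-type origin, with ampicillin selection from the bla gene. Remnants of a pUC-style lac promoter/operator region and M13 primer sites also lie in the plasmid backbone.

The viral portion begins with a 5′ LTR from murine embryonic stem cell virus, followed by the MESV Psi packaging signal and a truncated MMLV gag fragment lacking its start codon. Together these allow the genomic transcript to be packaged efficiently in a packaging cell line without producing Gag protein. Downstream, the mouse PGK promoter drives EGFP, which marks transduced cells for tracking or sorting by fluorescence. After EGFP sits a human H1 RNA polymerase III promoter, annotated on the opposite strand to the PGK-EGFP unit. It is the element intended to transcribe a miRNA-encoding fragment inserted by restriction cloning. The listed sequencing primers, one in the end of EGFP and one vector-specific, flank this region. The record does not name the cloning sites. No 3′ LTR is annotated in the feature table, although a functional retroviral vector would require one, so the table may be incomplete in the unannotated stretch following the H1 promoter.

The associated publication concerns microRNA effects on hematopoietic lineage differentiation, which fits use of the vector to deliver miRNAs ectopically and follow GFP-positive cells.
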