LOCUS       Exported 6963 bp ds-DNA circular SYN 12-MAY-2021
DEFINITION  Retroviral construct for miRNA expression.
ACCESSION   .
VERSION     .
KEYWORDS    MDH1-PGK-GFP_2.0
SOURCE      synthetic DNA construct
  ORGANISM  synthetic DNA construct
REFERENCE   1 (bases 1 to 6963)
  AUTHORS   Chen CZ, Li L, Lodish HF, Bartel DP
  TITLE     MicroRNAs modulate hematopoietic lineage differentiation.
  JOURNAL   Science. 2004 Jan 2. 303(5654):83-6.
  PUBMED    14657504
REFERENCE   2 (bases 1 to 6963)
  AUTHORS   .
  TITLE     Direct Submission
  JOURNAL   Exported May 12, 2021 from SnapGene Server 1.1.58
            http://www.snapgene.com
FEATURES             Location/Qualifiers
     source          1..6963
                     /organism="synthetic DNA construct"
                     /mol_type="other DNA"
     misc_feature    580..921
                     /label=MESV Psi
                     /note="packaging signal of murine embryonic stem cell
                     virus"
     CDS             988..1404
                     /label=gag (truncated)
                     /note="truncated Moloney murine leukemia virus (MMLV) gag
                     gene lacking the start codon"
     primer_bind     1334..1356
                     /label=pLXSN 5'
                     /note="Murine stem cell virus, forward primer. Also called
                     MSCV"
     primer_bind     1372..1388
                     /label=pBABE 5'
                     /note="Psi packaging signal, forward primer for pBABE
                     vectors"
     primer_bind     1716..1732
                     /label=pBMN 5'
                     /note="MMLV sequence, for inserts in pBMN retroviral
                     vector"
     promoter        1796..2296
                     /label=PGK promoter
                     /note="mouse phosphoglycerate kinase 1 promoter"
     primer_bind     2229..2248
                     /label=mPGK-F
                     /note="Mouse PGK promoter, forward primer"
     CDS             2306..3025
                     /codon_start=1
                     /product="the original enhanced GFP (Yang et al., 1996)"
                     /label=EGFP
                     /note="mammalian codon-optimized"
                     /translation="MVSKGEELFTGVVPILVELDGDVNGHKFSVSGEGEGDATYGKLTL
                     KFICTTGKLPVPWPTLVTTFTYGVQCFSRYPDHMKQHDFFKSAMPEGYVQERTIFFKDD
                     GNYKTRAEVKFEGDTLVNRIELKGIDFKEDGNILGHKLEYNYNSHNVYIMADKQKNGIK
                     VNFKIRHNIEDGSVQLADHYQQNTPIGDGPVLLPDNHYLSTQSALSKDPNEKRDHMVLL
                     EFVTAAGITLGMDELYK"
     primer_bind     complement(2351..2372)
                     /label=EGFP-N
                     /note="EGFP, reverse primer"
     primer_bind     complement(2612..2631)
                     /label=EXFP-R
                     /note="For distinguishing EGFP variants, reverse primer"
     primer_bind     2959..2980
                     /label=EGFP-C
                     /note="EGFP, forward primer"
     promoter        complement(3168..3258)
                     /label=H1 promoter
                     /note="human H1 RNA promoter"
     primer_bind     complement(3228..3247)
                     /label=H1
                     /note="Human H1 promoter, forward primer"
     primer_bind     complement(3922..3938)
                     /label=M13 rev
                     /note="common sequencing primer, one of multiple similar
                     variants"
     primer_bind     complement(3922..3938)
                     /label=M13 Reverse
                     /note="In lacZ gene. Also called M13-rev"
     primer_bind     complement(3935..3957)
                     /label=M13/pUC Reverse
                     /note="In lacZ gene"
     protein_bind    3946..3962
                     /label=lac operator
                     /bound_moiety="lac repressor encoded by lacI"
                     /note="The lac repressor binds to the lac operator to
                     inhibit transcription in E. coli. This inhibition can be
                     relieved by adding lactose or
                     isopropyl-beta-D-thiogalactopyranoside (IPTG)."
     promoter        complement(3970..4000)
                     /label=lac promoter
                     /note="promoter for the E. coli lac operon"
     protein_bind    4015..4036
                     /label=CAP binding site
                     /bound_moiety="E. coli catabolite activator protein"
                     /note="CAP binding activates transcription in the presence
                     of cAMP."
     primer_bind     complement(4153..4170)
                     /label=L4440
                     /note="L4440 vector, forward primer"
     rep_origin      complement(4324..4912)
                     /direction=LEFT
                     /label=ori
                     /note="high-copy-number ColE1/pMB1/pBR322/pUC origin of
                     replication"
     primer_bind     complement(4404..4423)
                     /label=pBR322ori-F
                     /note="pBR322 origin, forward primer"
     CDS             complement(5083..5943)
                     /codon_start=1
                     /gene="bla"
                     /product="beta-lactamase"
                     /label=AmpR
                     /note="confers resistance to ampicillin, carbenicillin, and
                     related antibiotics"
                     /translation="MSIQHFRVALIPFFAAFCLPVFAHPETLVKVKDAEDQLGARVGYI
                     ELDLNSGKILESFRPEERFPMMSTFKVLLCGAVLSRIDAGQEQLGRRIHYSQNDLVEYS
                     PVTEKHLTDGMTVRELCSAAITMSDNTAANLLLTTIGGPKELTAFLHNMGDHVTRLDRW
                     EPELNEAIPNDERDTTMPVAMATTLRKLLTGELLTLASRQQLIDWMEADKVAGPLLRSA
                     LPAGWFIADKSGAGERGSRGIIAALGPDGKPSRIVVIYTTGSQATMDERNRQIAEIGAS
                     LIKHW"
     primer_bind     5706..5725
                     /label=Amp-R
                     /note="Ampicillin resistance gene, reverse primer"
     promoter        complement(5944..6048)
                     /gene="bla"
                     /label=AmpR promoter
     primer_bind     6116..6134
                     /label=pBRforEco
                     /note="pBR322 vectors, upsteam of EcoRI site, forward
                     primer"
     primer_bind     complement(6172..6194)
                     /label=pGEX 3'
                     /note="pGEX vectors, reverse primer"
     primer_bind     6294..6313
                     /label=pRS-marker
                     /note="pRS vectors, use to sequence yeast selectable
                     marker"
     primer_bind     6507..6529
                     /label=M13/pUC Forward
                     /note="In lacZ gene"
     primer_bind     6521..6538
                     /label=M13 Forward
                     /note="In lacZ gene. Also called M13-F20 or M13 (-21)
                     Forward"
     primer_bind     6522..6538
                     /label=M13 fwd
                     /note="common sequencing primer, one of multiple similar
                     variants"
     primer_bind     6741..6760
                     /label=pBRrevBam
                     /note="pBR322 vectors, tet region, downstream of BamHI,
                     reverse primer"
     LTR             6962..516
                     /label=5' LTR
                     /note="5' long terminal repeat from murine embryonic stem
                     cell virus"
ORIGIN
        1 tgaaagaccc cacctgtagg tttggcaagc tagcttaagt aacgccattt tgcaaggcat
       61 ggaaaataca taactgagaa tagagaagtt cagatcaagg ttaggaacag agagacagca
      121 gaatatgggc caaacaggat atctgtggta agcagttcct gccccggctc agggccaaga
      181 acagatggtc cccagatgcg gtcccgccct cagcagtttc tagagaacca tcagatgttt
      241 ccagggtgcc ccaaggacct gaaaatgacc ctgtgcctta tttgaactaa ccaatcagtt
      301 cgcttctcgc ttctgttcgc gcgcttctgc tccccgagct caataaaaga gcccacaacc
      361 cctcactcgg cgcgccagtc ctccgataga ctgcgtcgcc cgggtacccg tattcccaat
      421 aaagcctctt gctgtttgca tccgaatcgt ggactcgctg atccttggga gggtctcctc
      481 agattgattg actgcccacc tcgggggtct ttcatttgga ggttccaccg agatttggag
      541 acccctgcct agggaccacc gacccccccg ccgggaggta agctggccag cggtcgtttc
      601 gtgtctgtct ctgtctttgt gcgtgtttgt gccggcatct aatgtttgcg cctgcgtctg
      661 tactagttag ctaactagct ctgtatctgg cggacccgtg gtggaactga cgagttctga
      721 acacccggcc gcaaccctgg gagacgtccc agggactttg ggggccgttt ttgtggcccg
      781 acctgaggaa gggagtcgat gtggaatccg accccgtcag gatatgtggt tctggtagga
      841 gacgagaacc taaaacagtt cccgcctccg tctgaatttt tgctttcggt ttggaaccga
      901 agccgcgcgt cttgtctgct gcagcgctgc agcatcgttc tgtgttgtct ctgtctgact
      961 gtgtttctgt atttgtctga aaattagggc cagactgtta ccactccctt aagtttgacc
     1021 ttaggtcact ggaaagatgt cgagcggatc gctcacaacc agtcggtaga tgtcaagaag
     1081 agacgttggg ttaccttctg ctctgcagaa tggccaacct ttaacgtcgg atggccgcga
     1141 gacggcacct ttaaccgaga cctcatcacc caggttaaga tcaaggtctt ttcacctggc
     1201 ccgcatggac acccagacca ggtcccctac atcgtgacct gggaagcctt ggcttttgac
     1261 ccccctccct gggtcaagcc ctttgtacac cctaagcctc cgcctcctct tcctccatcc
     1321 gccccgtctc tcccccttga acctcctcgt tcgaccccgc ctcgatcctc cctttatcca
     1381 gccctcactc cttctctagg cgccggaatt agatcttata tggggcaccc ccgccccttg
     1441 taaacttccc tgaccctgac atgacaagag ttactaacag cccctctctc caagctcact
     1501 tacaggctct ctacttagtc cagcacgaag tctggagacc tctggcggca gcctaccaag
     1561 aacaactgga ccgaccggtg gtacctcacc cttaccgagt cggcgacaca gtgtgggtcc
     1621 gccgacacca gactaagaac ctagaacctc gctggaaagg accttacaca gtcctgctga
     1681 ccacccccac cgccctcaaa gtagacggca tcgcagcttg gatacacgcc gcccacgtga
     1741 aggctgccga ccccgggggt ggaccatcct ctagactgcc ggatcaattc ctaccgggta
     1801 ggggaggcgc ttttcccaag gcagtctgga gcatgcgctt tagcggcccc gctgggcact
     1861 tggcgctaca caagtggcct ctggcctcgc acacattcca catccaccgg taggcgccaa
     1921 ccggctccgt tctttggtgg ccccttcgcg ccaccttcta ctcctcccct agtcaggaag
     1981 ttcccccccg ccccgcagct cgcgtcgtgc aggacgtgac aaatggaagt agcacgtctc
     2041 actagtctcg tgcagatgga cagcaccgct gagcaatgga agcgggtagg cctttggggc
     2101 agcggccaat agcagctttg gctccttcgc tttctgggct cagaggctgg gaaggggtgg
     2161 gtccgggggc gggctcaggg gcgggctcag gggcggggcg ggcgcccgaa ggtcctccgg
     2221 aggcccggca ttctgcacgc ttcaaaagcg cacgtctgcc gcgctgttct cctcttcctc
     2281 atctccgggc ctttcgacct gcaccatggt gagcaagggc gaggagctgt tcaccggggt
     2341 ggtgcccatc ctggtcgagc tggacggcga cgtaaacggc cacaagttca gcgtgtccgg
     2401 cgagggcgag ggcgatgcca cctacggcaa gctgaccctg aagttcatct gcaccaccgg
     2461 caagctgccc gtgccctggc ccaccctcgt gaccaccttc acctacggcg tgcagtgctt
     2521 cagccgctac cccgaccaca tgaagcagca cgacttcttc aagtccgcca tgcccgaagg
     2581 ctacgtccag gagcgcacca tcttcttcaa ggacgacggc aactacaaga cccgcgccga
     2641 ggtgaagttc gagggcgaca ccctggtgaa ccgcatcgag ctgaagggca tcgacttcaa
     2701 ggaggacggc aacatcctgg ggcacaagct ggagtacaac tacaacagcc acaacgtcta
     2761 tatcatggcc gacaagcaga agaacggcat caaggtgaac ttcaagatcc gccacaacat
     2821 cgaggacggc agcgtgcagc tcgccgacca ctaccagcag aacaccccca tcggcgacgg
     2881 ccccgtgctg ctgcccgaca accactacct gagcacccag tccgccctga gcaaagaccc
     2941 caacgagaag cgcgatcaca tggtcctgct ggagttcgtg accgccgccg ggatcactct
     3001 cggcatggac gagctgtaca agtaatgaat taattaagaa ttgcggccgc gtcgacctgc
     3061 agccaagctt atcgataaaa taaaagattt tatttagtct ccagaaaaag gggggaatga
     3121 aagaccccac ctgtaggttt ggcaagaatt cgtttaaacg ggctcgagtg gtctcataca
     3181 gaacttataa gattcccaaa tccaaagaca tttcacgttt atggtgattt cccagaacac
     3241 atagcgacat gcaaatattg ggatccgcta gcttaagtaa cgccattttg caaggcatgg
     3301 aaaatacata actgagaata gagaagttca gatcaaggtt aggaacagag agacagcaga
     3361 atatgggcca aacaggatat ctgtggtaag cagttcctgc cccggctcag ggccaagaac
     3421 agatggtccc cagatgcggt cccgccctca gcagtttcta gagaaccatc agatgtttcc
     3481 agggtgcccc aaggacctga aaatgaccct gtgccttatt tgaactaacc aatcagttcg
     3541 cttctcgctt ctgttcgcgc gcttctgctc cccgagctca ataaaagagc ccacaacccc
     3601 tcactcggcg cgccagtcct ccgatagact gcgtcgcccg ggtacccgtg tatccaataa
     3661 accctcttgc agttgcatcc gacttgtggt ctcgctgttc cttgggaggg tctcctctga
     3721 gtgattgact acccgtcagc gggggtcttt catgggtaac agtttcttga agttggagaa
     3781 caacattctg agggtaggag tcgaatatta agtaatcctg actcaattag ccactgtttt
     3841 gaatccacat actccaatac tcctgaaata gttcattatg gacagcgcag aagagctggg
     3901 gagaattaat tcgtaatcat ggtcatagct gtttcctgtg tgaaattgtt atccgctcac
     3961 aattccacac aacatacgag ccggaagcat aaagtgtaaa gcctggggtg cctaatgagt
     4021 gagctaactc acattaattg cgttgcgctc actgcccgct ttccagtcgg gaaacctgtc
     4081 gtgccagctg cattaatgaa tcggccaacg cgcggggaga ggcggtttgc gtattgggcg
     4141 ctcttccgct tcctcgctca ctgactcgct gcgctcggtc gttcggctgc ggcgagcggt
     4201 atcagctcac tcaaaggcgg taatacggtt atccacagaa tcaggggata acgcaggaaa
     4261 gaacatgtga gcaaaaggcc agcaaaaggc caggaaccgt aaaaaggccg cgttgctggc
     4321 gtttttccat aggctccgcc cccctgacga gcatcacaaa aatcgacgct caagtcagag
     4381 gtggcgaaac ccgacaggac tataaagata ccaggcgttt ccccctggaa gctccctcgt
     4441 gcgctctcct gttccgaccc tgccgcttac cggatacctg tccgcctttc tcccttcggg
     4501 aagcgtggcg ctttctcata gctcacgctg taggtatctc agttcggtgt aggtcgttcg
     4561 ctccaagctg ggctgtgtgc acgaaccccc cgttcagccc gaccgctgcg ccttatccgg
     4621 taactatcgt cttgagtcca acccggtaag acacgactta tcgccactgg cagcagccac
     4681 tggtaacagg attagcagag cgaggtatgt aggcggtgct acagagttct tgaagtggtg
     4741 gcctaactac ggctacacta gaaggacagt atttggtatc tgcgctctgc tgaagccagt
     4801 taccttcgga aaaagagttg gtagctcttg atccggcaaa caaaccaccg ctggtagcgg
     4861 tggttttttt gtttgcaagc agcagattac gcgcagaaaa aaaggatctc aagaagatcc
     4921 tttgatcttt tctacggggt ctgacgctca gtggaacgaa aactcacgtt aagggatttt
     4981 ggtcatgaga ttatcaaaaa ggatcttcac ctagatcctt ttaaattaaa aatgaagttt
     5041 taaatcaatc taaagtatat atgagtaaac ttggtctgac agttaccaat gcttaatcag
     5101 tgaggcacct atctcagcga tctgtctatt tcgttcatcc atagttgcct gactccccgt
     5161 cgtgtagata actacgatac gggagggctt accatctggc cccagtgctg caatgatacc
     5221 gcgagaccca cgctcaccgg ctccagattt atcagcaata aaccagccag ccggaagggc
     5281 cgagcgcaga agtggtcctg caactttatc cgcctccatc cagtctatta attgttgccg
     5341 ggaagctaga gtaagtagtt cgccagttaa tagtttgcgc aacgttgttg ccattgctac
     5401 aggcatcgtg gtgtcacgct cgtcgtttgg tatggcttca ttcagctccg gttcccaacg
     5461 atcaaggcga gttacatgat cccccatgtt gtgcaaaaaa gcggttagct ccttcggtcc
     5521 tccgatcgtt gtcagaagta agttggccgc agtgttatca ctcatggtta tggcagcact
     5581 gcataattct cttactgtca tgccatccgt aagatgcttt tctgtgactg gtgagtactc
     5641 aaccaagtca ttctgagaat agtgtatgcg gcgaccgagt tgctcttgcc cggcgtcaat
     5701 acgggataat accgcgccac atagcagaac tttaaaagtg ctcatcattg gaaaacgttc
     5761 ttcggggcga aaactctcaa ggatcttacc gctgttgaga tccagttcga tgtaacccac
     5821 tcgtgcaccc aactgatctt cagcatcttt tactttcacc agcgtttctg ggtgagcaaa
     5881 aacaggaagg caaaatgccg caaaaaaggg aataagggcg acacggaaat gttgaatact
     5941 catactcttc ctttttcaat attattgaag catttatcag ggttattgtc tcatgagcgg
     6001 atacatattt gaatgtattt agaaaaataa acaaataggg gttccgcgca catttccccg
     6061 aaaagtgcca cctgacgtct aagaaaccat tattatcatg acattaacct ataaaaatag
     6121 gcgtatcacg aggccctttc gtctcgcgcg tttcggtgat gacggtgaaa acctctgaca
     6181 catgcagctc ccggagacgg tcacagcttg tctgtaagcg gatgccggga gcagacaagc
     6241 ccgtcagggc gcgtcagcgg gtgttggcgg gtgtcggggc tggcttaact atgcggcatc
     6301 agagcagatt gtactgagag tgcaccatat gcggtgtgaa ataccgcaca gatgcgtaag
     6361 gagaaaatac cgcatcaggc gccattcgcc attcaggctg cgcaactgtt gggaagggcg
     6421 atcggtgcgg gcctcttcgc tattacgcca gctggcgaaa gggggatgtg ctgcaaggcg
     6481 attaagttgg gtaacgccag ggttttccca gtcacgacgt tgtaaaacga cggccagtgc
     6541 caagctcgct ctcccttatg cgactcctgc attaggaagc agcccagtag taggttgagg
     6601 ccgttgagca ccgccgccgc aaggaatggt gcatgcaagg agatggcgcc caacagtccc
     6661 ccggccacgg ggcctgccac catacccacg ccgaaacaag cgctcatgag cccgaagtgg
     6721 cgagcccgat cttccccatc ggtgatgtcg gcgatatagg cgccagcaac cgcacctgtg
     6781 gcgccggtga tgccggccac gatgcgtccg gcgtagagga tcgattagtc caatttgtta
     6841 aagacaggat atcagtggtc caggctctag ttttgactca acaatatcac cagctgaagc
     6901 ctatagagta cgagccatag ataaaataaa agattttatt tagtctccag aaaaaggggg
     6961 gaa
//
