>Addgene plasmid #11375 | MDH1-PGK-GFP_2.0 | addgene partial sequence | sequence record 18730 | EGFP-C 5'-CATGGTCCTGCTGGAGTTCGTG-3'
CAAGAATTCGTTTAAACGGGCTCGAGTGGTCTCATACAGAACTTATAAGATTCCCAAATCCAAAGACATT
TCACGTTTATGGTGATTTCCCAGAACACATAGCGACATGCAAATATTGGGATCCGCTAGCTTAAGTAACG
CCATTTTGCAAGGCATGGAAAATACATAACTGAGAATAGAGAAGTTCAGATCAAGGTTAGGAACAGAGAG
ACAGCAGAATATGGGCCAAACAGGATATCTGTGGTAAGCAGTTCCTGCCCCGGCTCAGGGCCAAGAACAG
ATGGTCCCCAGATGCGGTCCCGCCCTCAGCAGTTTCTAGAGAACCATCAGATGTTTCCAGGGTGCCCCAA
GGACCTGAAATGACCCTGTGCCTTATTTGAACTAACCAATCAGTTCGCTTCTCGCTTCTGTTCGCGCGCT
TCTGCTCCCCGAGCTCAATAAAAGAGCCCACAACCCCTCACTCGGCGCGCCAGTCCTCCGATAGACTGCG
TCGCCCGGGTACCCGTGTATCCAATAAACCCTCTTGCAGTTGCATCCGACTTGTGGTCTCGCTGTTCCT
