>Addgene plasmid #11375 | MDH1-PGK-GFP_2.0 | addgene partial sequence | sequence record 62505 | EGFP-C 5'-CATGGTCCTGCTGGAGTTCGTG-3'
CTCTCGGCATGGACGAGCTGTACAAGTAATGAATTAATTAAGAATTGCGGCCGCGTCGACCTGCAGCCAA
GCTTATCGATAAAATAAAAGATTTTATTTAGTCTCCAGAAAAAGGGGGGAATGAAAGACCCCACCTGTAG
GTTTGGCAAGAATTCGTTTAAACGGGCTCGAGTGGTCTCATACAGAACTTATAAGATTCCCAAATCCAAA
GACATTTCACGTTTATGGTGATTTCCCAGAACACATAGCGACATGCAAATATTGGGATCCGCTAGCTTAA
GTAACGCCATTTTGCAAGGCATGGAAAATACATAACTGAGAATAGAGAAGTTCAGATCAAGGTTAGGAAC
AGAGAGACAGCAGAATATGGGCCAAACAGGATATCTGTGGTAAGCAGTTCCTGCCCCGGCTCAGGGCCAA
GAACAGATGGTCCCCAGATGCGGTCCCGCCCTCAGCAGTTTCTAGAGAACCATCAGATGTTTCCAGGGTG
CCCCAAGGACCTGAAATGACCCTGTGCCTTATTTGAACTAACCAATCAGTTCGCTTCTCGCTTCTGTTCG
CGCGCTTCTGCTCCCCGAGCTCAATAAAAGAGCCCACAACCCCTCACTCGGCGCGCCAGTCCTCCGATAG
ACTGCGTCGCCCGGGTACCCGTGTATCCAATAAACCCTCTTGCAGTTGCATCCGACTTGTGGTCTCGCTG
TTCCTTGGGAGGGTCTCCTCTGAGTGATTGACTACCCGTCAGCGGGGGTCTTTCATGGGTAACAGTTTCT
TGAAGTTGGAGAACAACATTCTGAGGGTAGGAGTCGAATATTAAGTAATCCTGACTCAATTAGCCACTGT
TTTGAATCCACATACTCCAATACTCCTGAAATAGTTCATTATGGACAGCGCAGAA
